Addgene plasmid #127976: pAC575
Purpose: AMA1 plasmid with ble selection marker, and USER cassette (PacI/Nt.BbvCI)
Depositing lab: Uffe Mortensen. Depositing organization: Danmarks Tekniske Universitet. Publication: Cpf1 enables fast and efficient genome editing in Aspergilli. Vanegas KG, Jarczynska ZD, Strucko T, Mortensen UH. Fungal Biol Biotechnol. 2019 May 1;6:6. doi: 10.1186/s40694-019-0069-6. eCollection 2019. PubMed 31061713.
Backbone
  Vector backbone: custom
  Total vector size (bp): 10152
  Modifications to backbone: AMA1 element
  Vector type: Bacterial Expression ; Fungal Expression
  Selectable markers: Zeocin ; Bleomycin ; Phleomycin
Growth in bacteria
  Bacterial resistance: Ampicillin, 100 μg/mL
  Growth temperature: 37°C
  Growth strain: DH5alpha
  Copy number: Unknown
Gene/Insert
  Gene/Insert name: ble (bleomycin resistance marker)
  Species: Streptoalloteichus hindustanus
  Insert size (bp): 375
  Promoter: Aspergillus nidulans trpC promoter
  Cloning method: Unknown
  Sequencing primers: 5′ GATCTCATGGTCATAGCTGTTTCC; 3′ GTGTCGCCCTTATTCGACTCA
Terms and licenses: Academic/Nonprofit Terms; Industry Terms: Not Available to Industry
Depositor comments: AMA1 sequence contains multiple ambiguous bases that are likely mixed nucleotide populations. AMA1 is a palindrome and thus difficult to sequence. Dep. confirms the mixed population does not affect plasmid function.
How to cite: pAC575 was a gift from Uffe Mortensen (Addgene plasmid # 127976 ; http://n2t.net/addgene:127976 ; RRID:Addgene_127976)
