[The description below was written by a language model from this plasmid's Addgene catalogue record and pLannotate feature annotations shown in this document.]
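Description:
pAC575 is an E. coli–Aspergillus shuttle vector of about 10.2 kb, built on a custom backbone and intended as an empty, self-replicating recipient plasmid for filamentous fungi. In bacteria it is maintained through a high-copy ColE1/pUC-type origin and selected with ampicillin via the β-lactamase gene. In fungal hosts, autonomous extrachromosomal replication is provided by the roughly 5.2 kb AMA1 element from Aspergillus nidulans, so the plasmid does not need to integrate into the genome. Because AMA1 is a large palindrome it is hard to sequence; the depositor notes that ambiguous bases in this region probably reflect mixed nucleotide populations and do not affect function.

The fungal selection cassette consists of the 375 bp Sh ble gene from Streptoalloteichus hindustanus, driven by the A. nidulans trpC promoter and followed by the trpC terminator, conferring resistance to bleomycin, phleomycin and Zeocin. According to the catalogue entry, the plasmid also carries a USER cloning cassette based on PacI and Nt.BbvCI sites, which, once cut and nicked, yields long single-stranded overhangs for ligation-free insertion of uracil-containing PCR fragments. This cassette is not annotated in the feature table, so its position cannot be stated from the record.

The annotation also shows two minimal FRT sites in opposite orientation bracketing the AMA1 and ble region, plus short fragments of rrnB terminators, lacZα, KanR and 5S rRNA that appear to be backbone remnants. The associated publication concerns Cpf1-based genome editing in Aspergilli, suggesting use as a backbone for assembling transiently maintained editing plasmids.
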