Features (pLannotate 1.2.2; 14 found; start..end, strand, type, name):
    105..145     +  terminator     rrnB T1 terminator (fragment): transcription terminator T1 from the E. coli rrnB gene
    189..222     +  protein_bind   FRT (minimal): supports FLP-mediated excision but not integration (Turan and Bode, 2011) FLP recombinase from the Saccharomyces cerevisiae 2μ plasmid
    535..5783    -  rep_origin     AMA1: replication origin from Aspergillus nidulans (Aleksenko and Clutterbuck, 1996)
   6069..6388    +  promoter       trpC promoter (fragment): promoter for Aspergillus nidulans trpC
   6393..6767    +  CDS            BleoR: antibiotic-binding protein; Sh ble from Streptoalloteichus hindustanus; confers resistance to bleomycin, phleomycin, and Zeocin™
   6824..7539    +  terminator     trpC terminator (fragment): trpC; transcription terminator from the Aspergillus nidulans trpC gene (Punt et al., 1987)
   7596..7629    -  protein_bind   FRT (minimal): supports FLP-mediated excision but not integration (Turan and Bode, 2011) FLP recombinase from the Saccharomyces cerevisiae 2μ plasmid
   8099..8118    +  CDS            lacZα (fragment): LacZα fragment of β-galactosidase; lacZ fragment
   8143..8160    -  terminator     rrnB T2 terminator (fragment): transcription terminator T2 from the E. coli rrnB gene
   8385..8973    -  rep_origin     ori: high-copy-number ColE1/pMB1/pBR322/pUC origin of replication
   9095..9955    -  CDS            AmpR: β-lactamase; bla; confers resistance to ampicillin, carbenicillin, and related antibiotics
   9958..10054   -  promoter       AmpR promoter (fragment): bla
  10084..10108   -  CDS            KanR (fragment): aminoglycoside phosphotransferase; aph(3')-Ia; confers resistance to kanamycin
  10137..101     +  ncRNA          5S rRNA (across the origin): Accession: RF00001 - 5S ribosomal RNA
>Addgene plasmid #127976 | pAC575 | addgene full sequence | sequence record 254496 | Addgene NGS Result
CGCGGTGGTCCCACCTGACCCCATGCCGAACTCAGAAGTGAAACGCCGTAGCGCCGATGGTAGTGTGGGG
ACTCCCCATGCGAGAGTAGGGAACTGCCAGGCATCAAATAAAACGAAAGGCTCAGTCGAAAGACTGGGCC
TTTCGCCCGGGCTAATTATGGGGTGTCGCCCTTATTCGACTCTATAGTGAAGTTCCTATTCTCTAGAAAG
TATAGGAACTTCTGAAGTGGGGATTTAAATGCGGCCGCGCTGAGGGTTTAATCGACGAAGCAGCTGACGG
CCAGTGCCAAGCTTAACGCGTACCGGGCCCAGTATATGTTCCGCAGATGACTGGAGCTCTGCCATACGTG
CCCTCTCAAGCACCATTTGTTCCATCTACAGAGACTAGTCACCAACTAGTCTATCAAGACTCACAGGGTA
CATTGCTGAGACCAACTGACCAGAGGCAGGGTAGCGGATTGACGGCTCCATCTCCTTCACTTACAAGGTC
TATTGAAAGCCCTTTAGCATCACCAAGCGGAGAATAGATTGTTAAGCTTATTTTTTGTATACTGTTTTGT
GATAGCACGAAGTTTTTCCACGGTATCTTGTTAAAAATATATATTTGTGGCGGGCTTACCTACATCAAAT
TAATAAGAGACTAATTATAAACTAAACACACAAGCAAGCTACTTTAGGGTAAAAGTTTATAAATGCTTTT
GACGTATAAACGTTGCTTGTATTTATTATTACAATTAAAGGTGGATAGAAAACCTAGAGACTAGTTAGAA
ACTAATCTCAGGTTTGCGTTAAACTAAATCAGAGCCCGAGAGGTTAACAGAACCTAGAAGGGGACTAGAT
ATCCGGGTAGGGAAACAAAAAAAAAAAACAAGACAKCCACATATTAGGGAGACTAGTTAGAAGCTAGTTC
CAGGACTAGGAAAATAAAAGACAATGATACCACAGTCTAGTTGACAACTAGATAGATTCTAGATTGAGGC
CAAAGTCTCTGAGATCCAGGTTAGTTGCAACTAATACTAGTTAGTATCTAGTCTCCTATAACTCTGAAGC
TAGAATAACTTACTACTATTATCCTCACCACTGTTCAGCTGCGCAAACGGAGTGATTGCAAGGTGTTCAG
AGACTAGTTATTGACTAGTCAGTGACTAGCAATAACTAACAAGGTATTAACCTACCATGTCTGCCATCAC
CCTGCACTTCCTCGGGCTCAGCAGCCTTTTCCTCCTCATTTTCATGCTCATTTTCCTTGTTTAAGACTGT
GACTAGTCAAAGACTAGTCCAGAACCACAAAGGAGAAATGTCTTACCACTTTCTTCATTGCTTGTCTCTT
TTGCATTATCCATGTCTGCAACTAGTTAGAGTCTAGTTAGTGACTAGTCCGACGAGGACTTGCTTGTCTC
CGGATTGTTGGAGGAACTCTCCAGGGCCTCAAGATCCACAACAGAGCCTTCTAGAAGACTGGTCAATAAC
TAGTTGGTCTTTGTCTGAGTCTGACTTACGAGGTTGCATACTCGCTCCCTTTGCCTCGTCAATCGATGAG
AAAAAGCGCCAAAACTCGCAATATGGCTTTGAACCACACGGTGCTGAGACTAGTTAGAATCTAGTCCCAA
ACTAGCTTGGATAGCTTACCTTTGYCCTTTGCGTTGCGACAGGTCTTGCAGGGTATGGTTCCTTTCTCAC
CAGCTGATTTAGCTGCCTTGCTACCCTCACGGCGGATCTGCATAAAGAGTGGCTAGAGGTTATAAATTAG
CACTGATCCTAGGTACGGGGCTGAATGTAACTTGCCYTTCCTTTCTCATCGCGCGGCAAGACAGGCTTGC
TCAAATTCCTACCAGTCACAGGGGTATGCACGGCGTACGGACCACTTGAACTAGTCACAGATTAGTTAGC
AACTAGTCTGCATTGAATGGCTGTACTTACGGGCCCTCGCCATTGTCCTGATCATTTCCAGCTTCACCCT
CGTTGCTGCAAAGTAGTTAGTGACTAGTCAAGGACTAGTTGAAATGGGAGAAGAAACTCACGAATTCTCG
ACACCCTTAGTATTGTGGTCCTTGGACTTGGTGCTGCTATATATTAGCTAATACACTAGTTAGACTCACA
GAAACTTACGCAGCTCGCTTGCGCTTCTTGGTAGGAGTCGGGGTTGGGAGAACAGTGCCTTCAAACAAGC
CTTCATACCATGCTACTTGACTAGTCAGGGACTAGTCACCAAGTAATCTAGATAGGACTTGCCTTTGGCC
TCCATCAGTTCCTTCATAGTGGGAGGTCCATTGTGCAATGTAAACTCCATGCCGTGGGAGTTCTTGTCCT
TCAAGTGCTTGACCAATATGTTTCTGTTGGCAGAGGGAACCTGTCAACTAGTTAATAACTAGTCAGAAAC
TAGTATAGCAGTAGACTCACTGTACGCTTGAGGCATCCCTTCACTCGGCAGTAGACTTCATATGGATGGA
TATCAGGCACGCCATTGTCGTCCTGTGGACTAGTCAGTAACTAGGCTTAAAGCTAGTCGGGTCGGCTTAC
TATCTTGAAATCCGGCAGCGTAAGCTCCCCGTCCTTAACTGCCTCGAGATAGTGACAGTACTCTGGGGAC
TTTCGGAGATCGTTATCGCGAATGCTCGGCATACTAATCGTTGACTAGTCTTGGACTAGTCCCGAGCAAA
AAGGATTGGAGGAGRAGGAGGAAGGTGAGAGTGAGACAAAGAGCGAAATAAGAGCTTCAAAGGCTATCTC
TAAGCAGTATGAAGGTTAAGTATCTAGTTCTTGACTAGATTTAAAAGAGATTTCGACTAGTTATGTACCT
GGAGTTTGGATATAGGAATGTGTTGTGGTAACGAAATGTAAGGGGGAGGAAAGAAAAAGTCGGTCAATAG
GTAACTCTAAGTCGGCCATTCCTTTTTGGGAGTCGCTAACCATAAACGGCATGGTCGACTTAGAGTTAGC
TCAGGGAATTTAGGGAGTTATCTGCGACCACCGAGGAACGGCGGAATGCCAAAGAATCCCGATGGAGCTC
TAGCTGGCGGTTGACAACCCCACCTTTTGGCGTTTCTGCGGCGTTGCAGGCGGGACTGGATACTTCGTAG
AACCAGAAAGGCAAGGCAGAACGCGCTCAGCAAGAGTGTTGGAAGTGATAGCATGATGTGCCTTGTTAAC
TAGGTCAAAATCTGCAGTATGCTTGATGTTATCCAAAGTGTGAGAGAGGAAGGTCCAAACATACACGATT
GGGAGAGGGCCTAGGTATAAGAGTTTTTGAGTAGAACGCATGTGAGCCCAGCCATCTCGAGGAGATTAAA
CACGGGCCGGCATTTGATGGCTATGTTAGTACCCCAATGGAAACGGTGAGAGTCCAGTGGTCGCAGATAA
CTCCCTAAATTCCCTGAGCTAACTCTAAGTCGACCATGCCGTTTATGGTTAGCGCCTCCCAAAAAGGAAT
GGCCGACTTAGAGTTACCTCTTGACCGACTTTTTCTTTCCTCCCCCTTACATTTCGTTACCACAACACAT
TCCTATATCCAAACTCCAGGTACATAACTAGTCGAAATCTCTTTTAAATCTAGTCAAGAACTAGATACTT
AACCTTCATACTGCTTAGAGATAGCCTTTGAAGCTCTTATTTCGCTCTTTGTCTCACTCTCACCTTCCTC
CTCCTCCTCCAATCCTTTTTGCTCGGGACTAGTCCAAGACTAGTCAACGATTAGTATGCCGAGCATTCGC
GATAACGATCTCCGAAAGTCCCCAGAGTACTGTCACTATCTCGAGGCAGTTAAGGACGGGGAGCTTACGC
TGCCGGATTTCAAGATAGTAAGCCGACCCGACTAGCTTTAAGCCTAGTTACTGACTAGTCCACAGGACGA
CAATGGCGTGCCTGATATCCATCCATATGAAGTCTACTGCCGAGTGAAGGGATGCCTCAAGCGTACAGTG
AGTCTACTGCTATACTAGTTTCTGACTAGTTATTAACTAGTTGACAGGTTCCCTCTGCCAACAGAAACAT
ATTGGTCAAGCACTTGAAGGACAAGAACTCCCACGGCATGGAGTTTACATTGCACAATGGACCTCCCACT
ATGAAGGAACTGATGGAGGCCAAAGGCAAGTCCTATCTAGATTACTTGGTGACTAGTCCCTGACTAGTCA
AGTAGCATGGTATGAAGGCTTGTTTGAAGGCACTGTTCTCCCAACCCCGACTCCTACCAAGAAGCGCAAG
CGAGCTGCGTAAGTTTCTGTGAGTCTAACTAGTGTATTAGCTAATATATAGCAGCACCAAGTCCAAGGAC
CACAATACTAAGGGTGTCGAGAATTCGTGAGTTTCTTCTCCCATTTCAACTAGTCCTTGACTAGTCACTA
ACTACTTTGCAGCAACGAGGGTGAAGCTGGAAATGATCAGGACAATGGCGAGGGCCCGTAAGTACAGCCA
TTCAATGCAGACTAGTTGCTAACTAATCTGTGACTAGTTCAAGTGGTCCGTACGCCGTGCATACCCCTGT
GACTGGTAGGAATTTGAGCAAGCCTGTCTTGCCGCGCGATGAGAAAGGAARGGCAAGTTACATTCAGCCC
CGTACCTAGGATCAGTGCTAATTTATAACCTCTAGCCACTCTTTATGCAGATCCGCCGTGAGGGTAGCAA
GGCAGCTAAATCAGCTGGTGAGAAAGGAACCATACCCTGCAAGACCTGTCGCAACGCAAAGGRCAAAGGT
AAGCTATCCAAGCTAGTTTGGGACTAGATTCTAACTAGTCTCAGCACCGTGTGGTTCAAAGCCATATTGC
GAGTTTTGGCGCTTTTTCTCATCGATTGACGAGGCAAAGGGAGCGAGTATGCAACCTCGTAAGTCAGACT
CAGACAAAGACCAACTAGTTATTGACCAGTCTTCTAGAAGGCTCTGTTGTGGATCTTGAGGCCCTGGAGA
GTTCCTCCAACAATCCGGAGACAAGCAAGTCCTCGTCGGACTAGTCACTAACTAGACTCTAACTAGTTGC
AGACATGGATAATGCAAAAGAGACAAGCAATGAAGAAAGTGGTAAGACATTTCTCCTTTGTGGTTCTGGA
CTAGTCTTTGACTAGTCACAGTCTTAAACAAGGAAAATGAGCATGAAAATGAGGAGGAAAAGGCTGCTGA
GCCCGAGGAAGTGCAGGGTGATGGCAGACATGGTAGGTTAATACCTTGTTAGTTATTGCTAGTCACTGAC
TAGTCAATAACTAGTCTCTGAACACCTTGCAATCACTCCGTTTGCGCAGCTGAACAGTGGTGAGGATAAT
AGTAGTAAGTTATTCTAGCTTCAGAGTTATAGGAGACTAGATACTAACTAGTATTAGTTGCAACTAACCT
GGATCTCAGAGACTTTGGCCTCAATCTAGAATCTATCTAGTTGTCAACTAGACTGTGGTATCATTGTCTT
TTATTTTCCTAGTCCTGGAACTAGCTTCTAACTAGTCTCCCTAATATGTGGMTGTCTTGTTTTTTTTTTT
TGTTTCCCTACCCGGATATCTAGTCCCCTTCTAGGTTCTGTTAACCTCTCGGGCTCTGATTTAGTTTAAC
GCAAACCTGAGATTAGTTTCTAACTAGTCTCTAGGTTTTCTATCCACCTTTAATTGTAATAATAAATACA
AGCAACGTTTATACGTCAAAAGCATTTATAAACTTTTACCCTAAAGTAGCTTGCTTGTGTATTTAGTTTA
TAATTAGTCTCTTATTAATTTGATGTAGGTAAGCCCGCCACAAATATATATTTTTAACAAGATACCGTGG
AAAAACTTCGTGCTATCACAAAACAGTATACAAAAAATAAGCTTAACAATCTATTCTCCGCTTGGTGATG
CTAAAGGGCTTTCAATAGACCTTGTAAGTGAAGGAGATGGAGCCGTCAATCCGCTACCCTGCCTCTGGTC
AGTTGGTCTCAGCAATGTACCCTGTGAGTCTTGATAGACTAGTTGGTGACTAGTCTCTGTAGATGGAACA
AATGGTGCTTGAGAGGGCACGTATGGCAGAGCTCCAGTCATCTGCGGAACATATACTGGGCCCGGGAAGA
TCTCATGGTCATAGCTGTTTCCGCTGAGGGTTTAATTAAGACCTCAGCGCTAGTGGAGGTCAACACATCA
ATGCCTATTTTGGTTTAGTCGTCCAGGCGGTGAGCACAAAATTTGTGTCGTTTGACAAGATGGTTCATTT
AGGCAACTGGTCAGATCAGCCCCACTTGTAGCAGTAGCGGCGGCGCTCGAAGTGTGACTCTTATTAGCAG
ACAGGAACGAGGACATTATTATCATCTGCTGCTTGGTGCACGATAACTTGGTGCGTTTGTCAAGCAAGGT
AAGTGGACGACCCGGTCATACCTTCTTAAGTTCGCCCTTCCTCCCTTTATTTCAGATTCAATCTGACTTA
CCTATTCTACCCAAGCATCCAAATGGCCAAGTTGACCAGTGCCGTTCCGGTGCTCACCGCGCGCGACGTC
GCCGGAGCGGTCGAGTTCTGGACCGACCGGCTCGGGTTCTCCCGGGACTTCGTGGAGGACGACTTCGCCG
GTGTGGTCCGGGACGACGTGACCCTGTTCATCAGCGCGGTCCAGGACCAGGTGGTGCCGGACAACACCCT
GGCCTGGGTGTGGGTGCGCGGCCTGGACGAGCTGTACGCCGAGTGGTCGGAGGTCGTGTCCACGAACTTC
CGGGACGCCTCCGGGCCGGCCATGACCGAGATCGGCGAGCAGCCGTGGGGGCGGGAGTTCGCCCTGCGCG
ACCCGGCCGGCAACTGCGTGCACTTCGTGGCCGAGGAGCAGGACTGACCGACGCCGACCAACACCGCCGG
TCCGACGCGGCCCGACGGGTCCGAGGAGCTTGAGATCCACTTAACGTTACTGAAATCATCAAACAGCTTG
ACGAATCTGGATATAAGATCGTTGGTGTCGATGTCAGCTCCGGAGTTGAGACAAATGGTGTTCAGGATCT
CGATAAGATACGTTCATTTGTCCAAGCAGCAAAGAGTGCCTTCTAGTGATTTAATAGCTCCATGTCAACA
AGAATAAAACGCGTTTCGGGTTTACCTCTTCCAGATACAGCTCATCTGCAATGCATTAATGCATTGGACC
TCGCAACCCTAGTACGCCCTTCAGGCTCCGGCGAAGCAGAAGAATAGCTTAGCAGAGTCTATTTTCATTT
TCGGGAGACGAGATCAAGCAGATCAACGGTCGTCAAGAGACCTACGAGACTGAGGAATCCGCTCTTGGCT
CCACGCGACTATATATTTGTCTCTAATTGTACTTTGACATGCTCCTCTTCTTTACTCTGATAGCTTGACT
ATGAAAATTCCGTCACCAGCCCCTGGGTTCGCAAAGATAATTGCACTGTTTCTTCCTTGAACTCTCAAGC
CTACAGGACACACATTCATCGTAGGTATAAACCTCGAAAATCATTCCTACTAAGATGGGTATACAATAGT
AACCATGCATGGTTGCCTAGTGAATGCTCCGTAACACCCAATACGCCGGCCGAAACTTTTTTACAACTCT
CCTATGAGTCGTTTACCCAGAATGCACAGGTACACTTGTTTAGAGGTAAATCCCCACTACCGCATTAAGA
CCTCAGCGCGGCCGCAAATTTAAATAAAATGAAGTGAAGTTCCTATACTTTCTAGAGAATAGGAACTTCT
ATAGTGAGTCGAATAAGGGCGACACAAAATTTATTCTAAATGCATAATAAATACTGATAACATCTTATAG
TTTGTATTATATTTTGTATTATCGTTGACATGTATAATTTTGATATCAAAAACTGATTTTCCCTTTATTA
TTTTCGAGATTTATTTTCTTAATTCTCTTTAACAAACTAGAAATATTGTATATACAAAAAATCATAAATA
ATAGATGAATAGTTTAATTATAGGTGTTCATCAATCGAAAAAGCAACGTATCTTATTTAAAGTGCGTTGC
TTTTTTCTCATTTATAAGGTTAAATAATTCTCATATATCAAGCAAAGTGACAGGCGCCCTTAAATATTCT
GACAAATGCTCTTTCCCTAAACTCCCCCCATAAAAAAACCCGCCGAAGCGGGTTTTTACGTTATTTGCGG
ATTAACGATTACTCGTTATCAGAACCGCCCAGGGGGCCCGAGCTTAAGACTGGCCGTCGTTTTACAACAC
AGAAAGAGTTTGTAGAAACGCAAAAAGGCCATCCGTCAGGGGCCTTCTGCTTAGTTTGATGCCTGGCAGT
TCCCTACTCTCGCCTTCCGCTTCCTCGCTCACTGACTCGCTGCGCTCGGTCGTTCGGCTGCGGCGAGCGG
TATCAGCTCACTCAAAGGCGGTAATACGGTTATCCACAGAATCAGGGGATAACGCAGGAAAGAACATGTG
AGCAAAAGGCCAGCAAAAGGCCAGGAACCGTAAAAAGGCCGCGTTGCTGGCGTTTTTCCATAGGCTCCGC
CCCCCTGACGAGCATCACAAAAATCGACGCTCAAGTCAGAGGTGGCGAAACCCGACAGGACTATAAAGAT
ACCAGGCGTTTCCCCCTGGAAGCTCCCTCGTGCGCTCTCCTGTTCCGACCCTGCCGCTTACCGGATACCT
GTCCGCCTTTCTCCCTTCGGGAAGCGTGGCGCTTTCTCATAGCTCACGCTGTAGGTATCTCAGTTCGGTG
TAGGTCGTTCGCTCCAAGCTGGGCTGTGTGCACGAACCCCCCGTTCAGCCCGACCGCTGCGCCTTATCCG
GTAACTATCGTCTTGAGTCCAACCCGGTAAGACACGACTTATCGCCACTGGCAGCAGCCACTGGTAACAG
GATTAGCAGAGCGAGGTATGTAGGCGGTGCTACAGAGTTCTTGAAGTGGTGGGCTAACTACGGCTACACT
AGAAGAACAGTATTTGGTATCTGCGCTCTGCTGAAGCCAGTTACCTTCGGAAAAAGAGTTGGTAGCTCTT
GATCCGGCAAACAAACCACCGCTGGTAGCGGTGGTTTTTTTGTTTGCAAGCAGCAGATTACGCGCAGAAA
AAAAGGATCTCAAGAAGATCCTTTGATCTTTTCTACGGGGTCTGACGCTCAGTGGAACGACGCGCGCGTA
ACTCACGTTAAGGGATTTTGGTCATGAGCTTGCGCCGTCCCGTCAAGTCAGCGTAATGCTCTGCTTACCA
ATGCTTAATCAGTGAGGCACCTATCTCAGCGATCTGTCTATTTCGTTCATCCATAGTTGCCTGACTCCCC
GTCGTGTAGATAACTACGATACGGGAGGGCTTACCATCTGGCCCCAGCGCTGCGATGATACCGCGAGAAC
CACGCTCACCGGCTCCGGATTTATCAGCAATAAACCAGCCAGCCGGAAGGGCCGAGCGCAGAAGTGGTCC
TGCAACTTTATCCGCCTCCATCCAGTCTATTAATTGTTGCCGGGAAGCTAGAGTAAGTAGTTCGCCAGTT
AATAGTTTGCGCAACGTTGTTGCCATCGCTACAGGCATCGTGGTGTCACGCTCGTCGTTTGGTATGGCTT
CATTCAGCTCCGGTTCCCAACGATCAAGGCGAGTTACATGATCCCCCATGTTGTGCAAAAAAGCGGTTAG
CTCCTTCGGTCCTCCGATCGTTGTCAGAAGTAAGTTGGCCGCAGTGTTATCACTCATGGTTATGGCAGCG
CTACATAATTCTCTTACTGTCATGCCATCCGTAAGATGCTTTTCTGTGACTGGTGAGTACTCAACCAAGT
CATTCTGAGAATAGTGTATGCGGCGACCGAGTTGCTCTTGCCCGGCGTCAATACGGGATAATACCGCGCC
ACATAGCAGAACTTTAAAAGTGCTCATCATTGGAAAACGTTCTTCGGGGCGAAAACTCTCAAGGATCTTA
CCGCTGTTGAGATCCAGTTCGATGTAACCCACTCGTGCACCCAACTGATCTTCAGCATCTTTTACTTTCA
CCAGCGTTTCTGGGTGAGCAAAAACAGGAAGGCAAAATGCCGCAAAAAAGGGAATAAGGGCGACACGGAA
ATGTTGAATACTCATATTCTTCCTTTTTCAATATTATTGAAGCATTTATCAGGGTTATTGTCTCATGAGC
GGATACATATTTGAATGTATTTAGAAAAATAAACAAATAGGGGTCAGTGTTACAACCAATTAACCAATTC
TGAACATTATCGCGAGCCCATTTATACCTGAATATGGCTCATAACACCCCTTGTTTGCCTGGCGGCAGTA
G
